Addgene plasmid #198114: pNLF1-C_hCOL4A5-Nluc_G5X
Purpose: Express hCOL4A5_G5X in mammalian cells
Depositing lab: Jeffrey Miner. Depositing organization: Washington University in Saint Louis. Publication: NanoLuc reporters identify COL4A5 nonsense mutations susceptible to drug-induced stop codon readthrough. Omachi K, Kai H, Roberge M, Miner JH. iScience. 2022 Feb 8;25(3):103891. doi: 10.1016/j.isci.2022.103891. eCollection 2022 Mar 18. PubMed 35243249.
Backbone
  Vector backbone: pNLF1-C
  Backbone manufacturer: Promega
  Vector type: Mammalian Expression
  Selectable markers: Hygromycin
Growth in bacteria
  Bacterial resistance: Ampicillin, 100 μg/mL
  Growth temperature: 37°C
  Growth strain: DH5alpha
  Copy number: High Copy
Gene/Insert
  Gene/Insert name: COL4A5
  Species: H. sapiens (human)
  Mutation: G5X
  Entrez Gene: COL4A5 (a.k.a. ASLN, ATS, ATS1, CA54)
  Promoter: CMV, beta-globin/IgG chimeric intron
  Tag / fusion protein: Nluc (C terminal on insert)
  Cloning method: Unknown
Terms and licenses: Academic/Nonprofit Terms; Industry Terms: Not Available to Industry
How to cite: pNLF1-C_hCOL4A5-Nluc_G5X was a gift from Jeffrey Miner (Addgene plasmid # 198114 ; http://n2t.net/addgene:198114 ; RRID:Addgene_198114)
