[The description below was written by a language model from this plasmid's Addgene catalogue record and pLannotate feature annotations shown in this document.]
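Description:
pNLF1-C_hCOL4A5-Nluc_G5X is a mammalian expression plasmid of about 11 kb built on the Promega pNLF1-C backbone, which is designed to fuse NanoLuc luciferase to the C terminus of a protein of interest. It is propagated in E. coli as a high-copy plasmid through a ColE1/pUC-type origin with ampicillin resistance (bla), and a ColE1-derived cer site helps keep the plasmid monomeric. For selection in mammalian cells it carries a hygromycin phosphotransferase (hph) cassette driven by the SV40 enhancer/early promoter and ended by a synthetic poly(A) signal.

The payload is the human COL4A5 cDNA, encoding the alpha-5 chain of type IV collagen, a major structural component of the glomerular basement membrane. It is followed directly by a human codon-optimized Nluc coding sequence. Expression is driven by the CMV immediate-early enhancer and promoter, followed by a chimeric beta-globin/immunoglobulin intron that promotes efficient mRNA processing, with an SV40 poly(A) signal annotated downstream of the fusion. A T7 promoter upstream of the insert would also permit in vitro transcription. The insert carries the G5X mutation, a premature stop codon replacing glycine at position 5. Translation therefore normally terminates near the start of the collagen sequence, and the downstream NanoLuc is made only if the ribosome reads through the nonsense codon.

According to the associated publication title, such constructs serve as luminescent reporters for identifying COL4A5 nonsense mutations that are susceptible to drug-induced stop codon readthrough. Several short fragment annotations in the feature table (SET1, large T antigen, M13 ori, bom, tnpA) appear to be partial backbone matches rather than functional elements.
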