Features (pLannotate 1.2.2; 20 found; start..end, strand, type, name):
    119..496     +  enhancer       CMV enhancer: human cytomegalovirus immediate early enhancer
    498..697     +  promoter       CMV promoter: human cytomegalovirus (CMV) immediate early promoter
    836..968     +  intron         chimeric intron: chimera between introns from human β-globin and immunoglobulin heavy chain genes
   1012..1030    +  promoter       T7 promoter: promoter for bacteriophage T7 RNA polymerase
   1049..6121    +  CDS            COL4A5: CO4A5_HUMAN - Experimental evidence at protein level: Swiss-Prot protein existence level 1. Type IV collagen is the major structural component of glomerular basement membranes (GBM), forming a 'chicken-wire' meshwork together with laminins, proteoglycans and entactin/nidogen. From Homo sapiens (Human).
   6134..6646    +  CDS            Nluc: NanoLuc® luciferase human codon-optimized
   6679..6728    +  CDS            SET1 (fragment): solubility-enhancement tag derived from T7 phage gene 10B
   6736..6755    +  terminator     T7 terminator (fragment): transcription terminator for bacteriophage T7 RNA polymerase
   6777..6898    -  polyA_signal   SV40 poly(A) signal: SV40 polyadenylation signal
   6921..6989    -  CDS            large T antigen (fragment): large T antigen from SV40 (simian virus 40)
   6994..7026    +  rep_origin     M13 ori (fragment): M13 bacteriophage origin of replication; arrow indicates direction of (+) strand synthesis
   7027..7078    -  misc_feature   bom (fragment): basis of mobility region from pBR322
   7143..7500    +  promoter       SV40 promoter: SV40 enhancer and early promoter
   7531..8553    +  CDS            hph: KHYB_ECOLX - Experimental evidence at protein level: Swiss-Prot protein existence level 1. The aminoglycoside phosphotransferases achieve inactivation of their antibiotic substrates by phosphorylation. Only phosphorylates hygromycin and closely related compounds such as demethyl analogs and destomycin. From Escherichia coli.
   8592..8640    +  polyA_signal   poly(A) signal: synthetic polyadenylation signal
   8661..8753    -  CDS            tnpA (fragment): TN5P_ECOLX - Also known as tnp. Experimental evidence at protein level: Swiss-Prot protein existence level 1. Mediates transposition of transposon Tn5 by a 'cut and paste' mechanism. First, the monomeric transposase binds the 19 bp inverted DNA repeats flanking the transposon. Then, dimerization of the DNA- bound transposase creates a synaptic DNA complex. After nicking of the first DNA strand, excision of the transposon proceeds through a series of intermediates. The transposase then mediates the insertion of the transposon at a new site by strand transfer. The activity of the wild- type tran
   8796..8900    +  promoter       AmpR promoter: bla
   8901..9761    +  CDS            AmpR: β-lactamase; bla; confers resistance to ampicillin, carbenicillin, and related antibiotics
   9919..10507   -  rep_origin     ori: high-copy-number ColE1/pMB1/pBR322/pUC origin of replication
  10623..10906   +  misc_feature   cer region: ColE1-derived recombination site that helps to maintain plasmids as monomers
>Addgene plasmid #198114 | pNLF1-C_hCOL4A5-Nluc_G5X | addgene full sequence | sequence record 389050 | Addgene NGS Result
ATTATTCATTGGTTATATAGCATAAATCAATATTGGCTATTGGCCATTGCATACGTTGTATCTATATCAT
AATATGTACATTTATATTGGCTCATGTCCAATATGACCGCCATGTTGGCATTGATTATTGACTAGTTATT
AATAGTAATCAATTACGGGGTCATTAGTTCATAGCCCATATATGGAGTTCCGCGTTACATAACTTACGGT
AAATGGCCCGCCTGGCTGACCGCCCAACGACCCCCGCCCATTGACGTCAATAATGACGTATGTTCCCATA
GTAACGCCAATAGGGACTTTCCATTGACGTCAATGGGTGGAGTATTTACGGTAAACTGCCCACTTGGCAG
TACATCAAGTGTATCATATGCCAAGTCCGCCCCCTATTGACGTCAATGACGGTAAATGGCCCGCCTGGCA
TTATGCCCAGTACATGACCTTACGGGACTTTCCTACTTGGCAGTACATCTACGTATTAGTCATCGCTATT
ACCATGGTGATGCGGTTTTGGCAGTACACCAATGGGCGTGGATAGCGGTTTGACTCACGGGGATTTCCAA
GTCTCCACCCCATTGACGTCAATGGGAGTTTGTTTTGGCACCAAAATCAACGGGACTTTCCAAAATGTCG
TAATAACCCCGCCCCGTTGACGCAAATGGGCGGTAGGCGTGTACGGTGGGAGGTCTATATAAGCAGAGCT
GGTTTAGTGAACCGTCAGATCACTAGAAGCTTTATTGCGGTAGTTTATCACAGTTAAATTGCTAACGCAG
TCAGTGCTTCTGACACAACAGTCTCGAACTTAAGCTGCAGAAGTTGGTCGTGAGGCACTGGGCAGGTAAG
TATCAAGGTTACAAGACAGGTTTAAGGAGACCAATAGAAACTGGGCTTGTCGAGACAGAGAAGACTCTTG
CGTTTCTGATAGGCACCTATTGGTCTTACTGACATCCACTTTGCCTTTCTCTCCACAGGTGTCCACTCCC
AGTTCAATTACAGCTCTTAAGGCTAGAGTATTAATACGACTCACTATAGGGCTAGCAAAGCGATCGCCAT
GAAACTGCGTTGAGTCAGCCTGGCTGCCGGCTTGTTCTTACTGGCCCTGAGTCTTTGGGGGCAGCCTGCA
GAGGCTGCGGCTTGCTATGGGTGTTCTCCAGGATCAAAGTGTGACTGCAGTGGCATAAAAGGGGAAAAGG
GAGAGAGAGGGTTTCCAGGTTTGGAAGGACACCCAGGATTGCCTGGATTTCCAGGTCCAGAAGGGCCTCC
GGGGCCTCGGGGACAAAAGGGTGATGATGGAATTCCAGGGCCACCAGGACCAAAAGGAATCAGAGGTCCT
CCTGGACTTCCTGGATTTCCAGGGACACCAGGTCTTCCTGGAATGCCAGGCCACGATGGGGCCCCAGGAC
CTCAAGGTATTCCCGGATGCAATGGAACCAAGGGAGAACGTGGATTTCCAGGCAGTCCCGGTTTTCCTGG
TTTACAGGGTCCTCCAGGACCCCCTGGGATCCCAGGTATGAAGGGTGAACCAGGTAGTATAATTATGTCA
TCACTGCCAGGACCAAAGGGTAATCCAGGATATCCAGGTCCTCCTGGAATACAAGGCCTACCTGGTCCCA
CTGGTATACCAGGGCCAATTGGTCCCCCAGGACCACCAGGTTTGATGGGCCCTCCTGGTCCACCAGGACT
TCCAGGACCTAAGGGGAATATGGGCTTAAATTTCCAGGGACCCAAAGGTGAAAAAGGTGAGCAAGGTCTT
CAGGGCCCACCTGGGCCACCTGGGCAGATCAGTGAACAGAAAAGACCAATTGATGTAGAGTTTCAGAAAG
GAGATCAGGGACTTCCTGGTGACCGAGGGCCTCCTGGACCTCCAGGGATACGTGGTCCTCCAGGTCCCCC
AGGTGGTGAGAAAGGTGAGAAGGGTGAGCAAGGAGAGCCAGGCAAAAGAGGTAAACCAGGCAAAGATGGA
GAAAATGGCCAACCAGGAATTCCTGGTTTGCCTGGTGATCCTGGTTACCCTGGTGAACCCGGAAGGGATG
GTGAAAAGGGCCAAAAAGGTGACACTGGCCCACCTGGACCTCCTGGACTTGTAATTCCTAGACCTGGGAC
TGGTATAACTATAGGAGAAAAAGGAAACATTGGGTTGCCTGGGTTGCCTGGAGAAAAAGGAGAGCGAGGA
TTTCCTGGAATACAGGGTCCACCTGGCCTTCCTGGACCTCCAGGGGCTGCAGTTATGGGTCCTCCTGGCC
CTCCTGGATTTCCTGGAGAAAGGGGTCAGAAAGGTGATGAAGGACCACCTGGAATTTCCATTCCTGGACC
TCCTGGACTTGACGGACAGCCTGGGGCTCCTGGGCTTCCAGGGCCTCCTGGCCCTGCTGGCCCTCACATT
CCTCCTAGTGATGAGATATGTGAACCAGGCCCTCCAGGCCCCCCAGGATCTCCAGGTGATAAAGGACTCC
AAGGAGAACAAGGAGTGAAAGGTGACAAAGGTGACACTTGCTTCAACTGCATTGGAACTGGTATTTCAGG
GCCTCCAGGTCAACCTGGTTTGCCAGGTCTCCCAGGTCCTCCAGGATCTCTTGGTTTCCCTGGACAGAAA
GGGGAAAAAGGACAAGCTGGTGCAACTGGTCCCAAAGGATTACCAGGCATTCCAGGAGCTCCAGGTGCTC
CAGGCTTTCCTGGATCTAAAGGTGAACCTGGTGATATCCTCACTTTTCCAGGAATGAAGGGTGACAAAGG
AGAGTTGGGTTCCCCTGGAGCTCCAGGGCTTCCTGGTTTACCTGGCACTCCTGGACAGGATGGATTGCCA
GGGCTTCCTGGCCCGAAAGGAGAGCCTGGTGGAATTACTTTTAAGGGTGAAAGAGGTCCCCCTGGGAACC
CAGGTTTACCAGGCCTCCCAGGGAATATAGGGCCTATGGGTCCCCCTGGTTTCGGCCCTCCAGGCCCAGT
AGGTGAAAAAGGCATACAAGGTGTGGCAGGAAATCCAGGCCAGCCAGGAATACCAGGTCCTAAAGGGGAT
CCAGGTCAGACTATAACCCAGCCGGGGAAGCCTGGCTTGCCTGGTAACCCAGGCAGAGATGGTGATGTAG
GTCTTCCAGGTGACCCTGGACTTCCAGGGCAACCAGGCTTGCCAGGGATACCTGGTAGCAAAGGAGAACC
AGGTATCCCTGGAATTGGGCTTCCTGGACCACCTGGTCCCAAAGGCTTTCCTGGAATTCCAGGACCTCCA
GGAGCACCTGGGACACCTGGAAGAATTGGTCTAGAAGGCCCTCCTGGGCCACCCGGCTTTCCAGGACCAA
AGGGTGAACCAGGATTTGCATTACCTGGGCCACCTGGGCCACCAGGACTTCCAGGTTTCAAAGGAGCACT
TGGTCCAAAAGGTGATCGTGGTTTCCCAGGACCTCCGGGTCCTCCAGGACGCACTGGCTTAGATGGGCTC
CCTGGACCAAAAGGTGATGTTGGACCAAATGGACAACCTGGACCAATGGGACCTCCTGGGCTGCCAGGAA
TAGGTGTTCAGGGACCACCAGGACCACCAGGGATTCCTGGGCCAATAGGTCAACCTGGTTTACATGGAAT
ACCAGGAGAGAAGGGGGATCCAGGACCTCCTGGACTTGATGTTCCAGGACCCCCAGGTGAAAGAGGCAGT
CCAGGGATCCCCGGAGCACCTGGTCCTATAGGACCTCCAGGATCACCAGGGCTTCCAGGAAAAGCAGGTG
CCTCTGGATTTCCAGGTACCAAAGGTGAAATGGGTATGATGGGACCTCCAGGCCCACCAGGACCTTTGGG
AATTCCTGGCAGGAGTGGTGTACCTGGTCTTAAAGGTGATGATGGCTTGCAGGGTCAGCCAGGACTTCCT
GGCCCTACAGGAGAAAAAGGTAGTAAAGGAGAGCCTGGCCTTCCAGGCCCTCCTGGACCAATGGATCCAA
ATCTTCTGGGCTCAAAAGGAGAGAAGGGGGAACCTGGCTTACCAGGTATACCTGGAGTTTCAGGGCCAAA
AGGTTATCAGGGTTTGCCTGGAGACCCAGGGCAACCTGGACTGAGTGGACAACCTGGATTACCAGGACCA
CCAGGTCCCAAAGGTAACCCTGGTCTCCCTGGACAGCCAGGTCTTATAGGACCTCCTGGACTTAAAGGAA
CCATCGGTGATATGGGTTTTCCAGGGCCTCAGGGTGTGGAAGGGCCTCCTGGACCTTCTGGAGTTCCTGG
ACAACCTGGCTCCCCAGGATTACCTGGACAGAAAGGCGACAAAGGTGATCCTGGTATTTCAAGCATTGGT
CTTCCAGGTCTTCCTGGTCCAAAGGGTGAGCCTGGTCTGCCTGGATACCCAGGGAACCCTGGTATCAAAG
GTTCTGTGGGAGATCCTGGTTTGCCCGGATTACCAGGAACCCCTGGAGCAAAAGGACAACCAGGCCTTCC
TGGATTCCCAGGAACCCCAGGCCCTCCTGGACCAAAAGGTATTAGTGGCCCTCCTGGGAACCCCGGCCTT
CCAGGAGAACCTGGTCCTGTAGGTGGTGGAGGTCATCCTGGGCAACCAGGGCCTCCAGGCGAAAAAGGCA
AACCCGGTCAAGATGGTATTCCTGGACCAGCTGGACAGAAGGGTGAACCAGGTCAACCAGGCTTTGGAAA
CCCAGGACCGCCTGGACTTCCAGGACTTTCTGGCCAAAAGGGTGATGGAGGATTACCTGGGATTCCAGGA
AATCCTGGCCTTCCAGGTCCAAAGGGCGAACCAGGCTTTCACGGTTTCCCTGGTGTGCAGGGTCCCCCAG
GCCCTCCTGGTTCTCCGGGTCCAGCTCTGGAAGGACCTAAAGGCAACCCTGGGCCCCAAGGTCCTCCTGG
GAGACCAGGTCCTACAGGTTTTCAAGGTCTACCAGGTCCAGAAGGTCCTCCAGGTCTCCCTGGAAATGGA
GGTATTAAAGGAGAGAAGGGAAATCCAGGCCAACCTGGGCTACCTGGCTTGCCTGGTTTGAAAGGAGATC
AAGGACCACCAGGACTCCAGGGTAATCCTGGCCGGCCGGGTCTCAATGGAATGAAAGGAGATCCTGGTCT
CCCTGGTGTTCCAGGATTCCCAGGCATGAAAGGACCCAGTGGAGTACCTGGATCAGCTGGCCCTGAGGGG
GAACCGGGACTTATTGGTCCTCCAGGTCCTCCTGGATTACCTGGTCCTTCAGGACAGAGTATCATAATTA
AAGGAGATGCTGGTCCTCCAGGAATCCCTGGCCAGCCTGGGCTAAAGGGTCTACCAGGACCCCAAGGACC
TCAAGGCTTACCAGGTCCAACTGGCCCTCCAGGAGATCCTGGACGCAATGGACTCCCTGGCTTTGATGGT
GCAGGAGGGCGCAAAGGAGACCCAGGTCTGCCAGGACAGCCAGGTACCCGTGGTTTGGATGGTCCCCCTG
GTCCAGATGGATTGCAAGGTCCCCCAGGTCCCCCTGGAACCTCCTCTGTTGCACATGGATTTCTTATTAC
ACGCCACAGCCAGACAACGGATGCACCACAATGCCCACAGGGAACACTTCAGGTCTATGAAGGCTTTTCT
CTCCTGTATGTACAAGGAAATAAAAGAGCCCACGGTCAAGACTTGGGGACGGCTGGCAGCTGCCTTCGTC
GCTTTAGTACCATGCCTTTCATGTTCTGCAACATCAATAATGTTTGCAACTTTGCTTCAAGAAATGACTA
TTCTTACTGGCTCTCTACCCCAGAGCCCATGCCAATGAGCATGCAACCCCTAAAGGGCCAGAGCATCCAG
CCATTCATTAGTCGATGTGCAGTATGTGAAGCTCCAGCTGTGGTGATCGCAGTTCACAGTCAGACGATCC
AGATTCCCCATTGTCCTCAGGGATGGGATTCTCTGTGGATTGGTTATTCCTTCATGATGCATACAAGTGC
AGGGGCAGAAGGCTCAGGTCAAGCCCTAGCCTCCCCTGGTTCCTGCTTGGAAGAGTTTCGTTCAGCTCCC
TTCATCGAATGTCATGGGAGGGGTACCTGTAACTACTATGCCAACTCCTACAGCTTTTGGCTGGCAACTG
TAGATGTGTCAGACATGTTCAGTAAACCTCAGTCAGAAACGCTGAAAGCAGGAGACTTGAGGACACGAAT
TAGCCGATGTCAAGTGTGCATGAAGAGGACATTCTCGAGCGGCGTCTTCACACTCGAAGATTTCGTTGGG
GACTGGCGACAGACAGCCGGCTACAACCTGGACCAAGTCCTTGAACAGGGAGGTGTGTCCAGTTTGTTTC
AGAATCTCGGGGTGTCCGTAACTCCGATCCAAAGGATTGTCCTGAGCGGTGAAAATGGGCTGAAGATCGA
CATCCATGTCATCATCCCGTATGAAGGTCTGAGCGGCGACCAAATGGGCCAGATCGAAAAAATTTTTAAG
GTGGTGTACCCTGTGGATGATCATCACTTTAAGGTGATCCTGCACTATGGCACACTGGTAATCGACGGGG
TTACGCCGAACATGATCGACTATTTCGGACGGCCGTATGAAGGCATCGCCGTGTTCGACGGCAAAAAGAT
CACTGTAACAGGGACCCTGTGGAACGGCAACAAAATTATCGACGAGCGCCTGATCAACCCCGACGGCTCC
CTGCTGTTCCGAGTAACCATCAACGGAGTGACCGGCTGGCGGCTGTGCGAACGCATTCTGGCGTAAGGCC
GCGACTCTAGGGCATGCAAGCTGATCCGGCTGCTAACAAAGCCCGAAAGGAAGCTGAGTTGGCTGCTGCC
ACCGCTGAGCAATAACTAGCATAACCCCTTGGGGCGGCCGCTTCGAGCAGACATGATAAGATACATTGAT
GAGTTTGGACAAACCACAACTAGAATGCAGTGAAAAAAATGCTTTATTTGTGAAATTTGTGATGCTATTG
CTTTATTTGTAACCATTATAAGCTGCAATAAACAAGTTAACAACAACAATTGCATTCATTTTATGTTTCA
GGTTCAGGGGGAGATGTGGGAGGTTTTTTTAAGCAAGTAAAACCTCTACAAATGTGGTAAAATCGAATTT
TAACAAAATATTAACGCTTACAATTTCCTGATGCGGTATTTTCTCCTTACGCATCTGTGCGGTATTTCAC
ACCGCATACGCGGATCTGCGCAGCACCATGGCCTGAAATAACCTCTGAAAGAGGAACTTGGTTAGGTACC
TTCTGAGGCGGAAAGAACCAGCTGTGGAATGTGTGTCAGTTAGGGTGTGGAAAGTCCCCAGGCTCCCCAG
CAGGCAGAAGTATGCAAAGCATGCATCTCAATTAGTCAGCAACCAGGTGTGGAAAGTCCCCAGGCTCCCC
AGCAGGCAGAAGTATGCAAAGCATGCATCTCAATTAGTCAGCAACCATAGTCCCGCCCCTAACTCCGCCC
ATCCCGCCCCTAACTCCGCCCAGTTCCGCCCATTCTCCGCCCCATGGCTGACTAATTTTTTTTATTTATG
CAGAGGCCGAGGCCGCCTCGGCCTCTGAGCTATTCCAGAAGTAGTGAGGAGGCTTTTTTGGAGGCCTAGG
CTTTTGCAAAAAGCTCGATTCTTCTGACACTAGCGCCACCATGAAGAAGCCCGAACTCACCGCTACCAGC
GTTGAAAAATTTCTCATCGAGAAGTTCGACAGTGTGAGCGACCTGATGCAGTTGTCGGAGGGCGAAGAGA
GCCGAGCCTTCAGCTTCGATGTCGGCGGACGCGGCTATGTACTGCGGGTGAATAGCTGCGCTGATGGCTT
CTACAAAGACCGCTACGTGTACCGCCACTTCGCCAGCGCTGCACTACCCATCCCCGAAGTGTTGGACATC
GGCGAGTTCAGCGAGAGCCTGACATACTGCATCAGTAGACGCGCCCAAGGCGTTACTCTCCAAGACCTCC
CCGAAACAGAGCTGCCTGCTGTGTTACAGCCTGTCGCCGAAGCTATGGATGCTATTGCCGCCGCCGACCT
CAGTCAAACCAGCGGCTTCGGCCCATTCGGGCCCCAAGGCATCGGCCAGTACACAACCTGGCGGGATTTC
ATTTGCGCCATTGCTGATCCCCATGTCTACCACTGGCAGACCGTGATGGACGACACCGTGTCCGCCAGCG
TAGCTCAAGCCCTGGACGAACTGATGCTGTGGGCCGAAGACTGTCCCGAGGTGCGCCACCTCGTCCATGC
CGACTTCGGCAGCAACAACGTCCTGACCGACAACGGCCGCATCACCGCCGTAATCGACTGGTCCGAAGCT
ATGTTCGGGGACAGTCAGTACGAGGTGGCCAACATCTTCTTCTGGCGGCCCTGGCTGGCTTGCATGGAGC
AGCAGACTCGCTACTTCGAGCGCCGGCATCCCGAGCTGGCCGGCAGCCCTCGTCTGCGAGCCTACATGCT
GCGCATCGGCCTGGATCAGCTCTACCAGAGCCTCGTGGACGGCAACTTCGACGATGCTGCCTGGGCTCAA
GGCCGCTGCGATGCCATCGTCCGCAGCGGGGCCGGCACCGTCGGTCGCACACAAATCGCTCGCCGGAGCG
CAGCCGTATGGACCGACGGCTGCGTCGAGGTGCTGGCCGACAGCGGCAACCGCCGGCCCAGTACACGACC
GCGCGCTAAGGAGGTAGGTCGAGTTTAGACTCTAGCCATCACGATGGCCGCAATAAAATATCTTTATTTT
CATTACATCTGTGTGTTGGTTTTTTGTGTGAATCGATAGCGATAAGGATCCTCTTTGCGCTTGCGTTTTC
CCTTGTCCAGATAGCCCAGTAGCTGACATTCATCCGGGGTCAGCACCGTTTCTGCGGACTGGCTTTCTAC
GTAATGGTTTCTTAGACGTCAGGTGGCACTTTTCGGGGAAATGTGCGCGGAACCCCTATTTGTTTATTTT
TCTAAATACATTCAAATATGTATCCGCTCATGAGACAATAACCCTGATAAATGCTTCAATAATATTGAAA
AAGGAAGAGTATGAGTATTCAACATTTCCGTGTCGCCCTTATTCCCTTTTTTGCGGCATTTTGCCTTCCT
GTTTTTGCTCACCCAGAAACGCTGGTGAAAGTAAAAGATGCTGAAGATCAGTTGGGTGCACGAGTGGGTT
ACATCGAACTGGATCTCAACAGCGGTAAGATCCTTGAGAGTTTTCGCCCCGAAGAACGTTTTCCAATGAT
GAGCACTTTCAAAGTTCTGCTATGTGGCGCGGTATTATCCCGTATTGACGCCGGGCAAGAGCAACTCGGT
CGCCGCATACACTATTCTCAGAATGACTTGGTTGAGTACTCACCAGTCACAGAAAAGCATCTTACGGATG
GCATGACAGTAAGAGAATTATGCAGTGCTGCCATAACCATGAGTGATAACACTGCGGCCAACTTACTTCT
GACAACTATCGGAGGACCGAAGGAGCTAACCGCTTTTTTGCACAACATGGGGGATCATGTAACTCGCCTT
GATCGTTGGGAACCGGAGCTGAATGAAGCCATACCAAACGACGAGCGTGACACCACGATGCCTGTAGCAA
TGGCAACAACGTTGCGCAAACTATTAACTGGCGAACTACTTACTCTAGCTTCCCGGCAACAATTAATAGA
CTGGATGGAGGCGGATAAAGTTGCAGGACCACTTCTGCGCTCGGCCCTTCCGGCTGGCTGGTTTATTGCT
GATAAATCTGGAGCCGGTGAGCGTGGGTCTCGCGGTATCATTGCAGCACTGGGGCCAGATGGTAAGCCCT
CCCGTATCGTAGTTATCTACACGACGGGGAGTCAGGCAACTATGGATGAACGAAATAGACAGATCGCTGA
GATAGGTGCCTCACTGATTAAGCATTGGTAATTCGAAATGACCGACCAAGCGACGCCCAACCGGTATCAG
CTCACTCAAAGGCGGTAATACGGTTATCCACAGAATCAGGGGATAACGCAGGAAAGAACATGTGAGCAAA
AGGCCAGCAAAAGGCCAGGAACCGTAAAAAGGCCGCGTTGCTGGCGTTTTTCCATAGGCTCCGCCCCCCT
GACGAGCATCACAAAAATCGACGCTCAAGTCAGAGGTGGCGAAACCCGACAGGACTATAAAGATACCAGG
CGTTTCCCCCTGGAAGCTCCCTCGTGCGCTCTCCTGTTCCGACCCTGCCGCTTACCGGATACCTGTCCGC
CTTTCTCCCTTCGGGAAGCGTGGCGCTTTCTCATAGCTCACGCTGTAGGTATCTCAGTTCGGTGTAGGTC
GTTCGCTCCAAGCTGGGCTGTGTGCACGAACCCCCCGTTCAGCCCGACCGCTGCGCCTTATCCGGTAACT
ATCGTCTTGAGTCCAACCCGGTAAGACACGACTTATCGCCACTGGCAGCAGCCACTGGTAACAGGATTAG
CAGAGCGAGGTATGTAGGCGGTGCTACAGAGTTCTTGAAGTGGTGGCCTAACTACGGCTACACTAGAAGG
ACAGTATTTGGTATCTGCGCTCTGCTGAAGCCAGTTACCTTCGGAAAAAGAGTTGGTAGCTCTTGATCCG
GCAAACAAACCACCGCTGGTAGCGGTGGTTTTTTTGTTTGCAAGCAGCAGATTACGCGCAGAAAAAAAGG
ATTTCAAGAAGATCCTTTGATCTTTTCTACGGGGTCTGACGCTCAGTGGAACGAAAACTCACGTTAAGGG
ATTTTGGTCATGAGATTATCAAAAAGGATCTTCACCTAGATCCTTTTATAGTCCGGAAATACAGGAACGC
ACGCTGGATGGCCCTTCGCTGGGATGGTGAAACCATGAAAAATGGCAGCTTCAGTGGATTAAGTGGGGGT
AATGTGGCCTGTACCCTCTGGTTGCATAGGTATTCATACGGTTAAAATTTATCAGGCGCGATTGCGGCAG
TTTTTCGGGTGGTTTGTTGCCATTTTTACCTGTCTGCTGCCGTGATCGCGCTGAACGCGTTTTAGCGGTG
CGTACAATTAAGGGATTATGGTAAATCCACTTACTGTCTGCCCTCGTAGCCATCGAGATAAACCGCAGTA
CTCCGGCCACGATGCGTCCGGCGTAGAGGATCGAGATCTTCAATATTGGCCATTAGCCAT
